>Addgene plasmid #55171 | pBS1ClacZ | depositor partial sequence | sequence record 85537 | Full Sequence
GAATTCGCGGCCGCTTCTAGAGCAATACGCAAACCGCCTCTCCCCGCGCGTTGGCCGATTCATTAATGCA
GCTGGCACGACAGGTTTCCCGACTGGAAAGCGGGCAGTGAGCGCAACGCAATTAATGTGAGTTAGCTCAC
TCATTAGGCACCCCAGGCTTTACACTTTATGCTTCCGGCTCGTATGTTGTGTGGAATTGTGAGCGGATAA
CAATTTCACACATACTAGAGAAAGAGGAGAAATACTAGATGGCTTCCTCCGAAGACGTTATCAAAGAGTT
CATGCGTTTCAAAGTTCGTATGGAAGGTTCCGTTAACGGTCACGAGTTCGAAATCGAAGGTGAAGGTGAA
GGTCGTCCGTACGAAGGTACCCAGACCGCTAAACTGAAAGTTACCAAAGGTGGTCCGCTGCCGTTCGCTT
GGGACATCCTGTCCCCGCAGTTCCAGTACGGTTCCAAAGCTTACGTTAAACACCCGGCTGACATCCCGGA
CTACCTGAAACTGTCCTTCCCGGAAGGTTTCAAATGGGAACGTGTTATGAACTTCGAAGACGGTGGTGTT
GTTACCGTTACCCAGGACTCCTCCCTGCAAGACGGTGAGTTCATCTACAAAGTTAAACTGCGTGGTACCA
ACTTCCCGTCCGATGGTCCGGTTATGCAGAAAAAAACCATGGGTTGGGAAGCTTCCACCGAACGTATGTA
CCCGGAAGACGGTGCTCTGAAAGGTGAAATCAAAATGCGTCTGAAACTGAAAGACGGTGGTCACTACGAC
GCTGAAGTTAAAACCACCTACATGGCTAAAAAACCGGTTCAGCTGCCGGGTGCTTACAAAACCGACATCA
AACTGGACATCACCTCCCACAACGAAGACTACACCATCGTTGAACAGTACGAACGTGCTGAAGGTCGTCA
CTCCACCGGTGCTTAATAACGCTGATAGTGCTAGTGTAGATCGCTACTAGAGCCAGGCATCAAATAAAAC
GAAAGGCTCAGTCGAAAGACTGGGCCTTTCGTTTTATCTGTTGTTTGTCGGTGAACGCTCTCTACTAGAG
TCACACTGGCTCACCTTCGGGTGGGCCTTTCTGCGTTTATATACTAGTAGCGGCCGCTGCAGGGATCCAC
AGTACATAAAAAAGGAGACATGACGATGGTCGTTTTACAACGTGACTGGGTCGACCGGGAAAACCCTGGC
GTTACCCAACTTAATCGCCTTGCAGCACATCCCCCTTTCGCCAGCTGGCGTAATAGCGAAGAGGCCCGCA
CCGATCGCCCTTCCCAACAGTTGCGCAGCCTGAATGGCGAATGGCGCTTTGCCTGGTTTCCGGCACCAGA
AGCGGTGCCGGAAAGCTGGCTGGAGTGCGATCTTCCTGAGGCCGATACTGTCGTCGTCCCCTCAAACTGG
CAGATGCACGGTTACGATGCGCCCATCTACACCAACGTAACCTATCCCATTACGGTCAATCCGCCGTTTG
TTCCCACGGAGAATCCGACGGGTTGTTACTCGCTCACATTTAATGTTGATGAAAGCTGGCTACAGGAAGG
CCAGACGCGAATTATTTTTGATGGCGTTAACTCGGCGTTTCATCTGTGGTGCAACGGGCGCTGGGTCGGT
TACGGCCAGGACAGTCGTTTGCCGTCTGAATTTGACCTGAGCGCATTTTTACGCGCCGGAGAAAACCGCC
TCGCGGTGATGGTGCTGCGTTGGAGTGACGGCAGTTATCTGGAAGATCAGGATATGTGGCGGATGAGCGG
CATTTTCCGTGACGTCTCGTTGCTGCATAAACCGACTACACAAATCAGCGATTTCCATGTTGCCACTCGC
TTTAATGATGATTTCAGCCGCGCTGTACTGGAGGCTGAAGTTCAGATGTGCGGCGAGTTGCGTGACTACC
TACGGGTAACAGTTTCTTTATGGCAGGGTGAAACGCAGGTCGCCAGCGGCACCGCGCCTTTCGGCGGTGA
AATTATCGATGAGCGTGGTGGTTATGCCGATCGCGTCACACTACGTCTGAACGTCGAAAACCCGAAACTG
TGGAGCGCCGAAATCCCGAATCTCTATCGTGCGGTGGTTGAACTGCACACCGCCGACGGCACGCTGATTG
AAGCAGAAGCCTGCGATGTCGGTTTCCGCGAGGTGCGGATTGAAAATGGTCTGCTGCTGCTGAACGGCAA
GCCGTTGCTGATTCGAGGCGTTAACCGTCACGAGCATCATCCTCTGCATGGTCAGGTCATGGATGAGCAG
ACGATGGTGCAGGATATCCTGCTGATGAAGCAGAACAACTTTAACGCCGTGCGCTGTTCGCATTATCCGA
ACCATCCGCTGTGGTACACGCTGTGCGACCGCTACGGCCTGTATGTGGTGGATGAAGCCAATATTGAAAC
CCACGGCATGGTGCCAATGAATCGTCTGACCGATGATCCGCGCTGGCTACCGGCGATGAGCGAACGCGTA
ACGCGAATGGTGCAGCGCGATCGTAATCACCCGAGTGTGATCATCTGGTCGCTGGGGAATGAATCAGGCC
ACGGCGCTAATCACGACGCGCTGTATCGCTGGATCAAATCTGTCGATCCTTCCCGCCCGGTGCAGTATGA
AGGCGGCGGAGCCGACACCACGGCCACCGATATTATTTGCCCGATGTACGCGCGCGTGGATGAAGACCAG
CCCTTCCCGGCTGTGCCGAAATGGTCCATCAAAAAATGGCTTTCGCTACCTGGAGAGACGCGCCCGCTGA
TCCTTTGCGAATACGCCCACGCGATGGGTAACAGTCTTGGCGGTTTCGCTAAATACTGGCAGGCGTTTCG
TCAGTATCCCCGTTTACAGGGCGGCTTCGTCTGGGACTGGGTGGATCAGTCGCTGATTAAATATGATGAA
AACGGCAACCCGTGGTCGGCTTACGGCGGTGATTTTGGCGATACGCCGAACGATCGCCAGTTCTGTATGA
ACGGTCTGGTCTTTGCCGACCGCACGCCGCATCCAGCGCTGACGGAAGCAAAACACCAGCAGCAGTTTTT
CCAGTTCCGTTTATCCGGGCAAACCATCGAAGTGACCAGCGAATACCTGTTCCGTCATAGCGATAACGAG
CTCCTGCACTGGATGGTGGCGCTGGATGGTAAGCCGCTGGCAAGCGGTGAAGTGCCTCTGGATGTCGCTC
CACAAGGTAAACAGTTGATTGAACTGCCTGAACTACCGCAGCCGGAGAGCGCCGGGCAACTCTGGCTCAC
AGTACGCGTAGTGCAACCGAACGCGACCGCATGGTCAGAAGCCGGGCACATCAGCGCCTGGCAGCAGTGG
CGTCTGGCGGAAAACCTCAGTGTGACGCTCCCCGCCGCGTCCCACGCCATCCCGCATCTGACCACCAGCG
AAATGGATTTTTGCATCGAGCTGGGTAATAAGCGTTGGCAATTTAACCGCCAGTCAGGCTTTCTTTCACA
GATGTGGATTGGCGATAAAAAACAACTGCTGACGCCGCTGCGCGATCAGTTCACCCGTGCACCGCTGGAT
AACGACATTGGCGTAAGTGAAGCGACCCGCATTGACCCTAACGCCTGGGTCGAACGCTGGAAGGCGGCGG
GCCATTACCAGGCCGAAGCAGCGTTGTTGCAGTGCACGGCAGATACACTTGCTGATGCGGTGCTGATTAC
GACCGCTCACGCGTGGCAGCATCAGGGGAAAACCTTATTTATCAGCCGGAAAACCTACCGGATTGATGGT
AGTGGTCAAATGGCGATTACCGTTGATGTTGAAGTGGCGAGCGATACACCGCATCCGGCGCGGATTGGCC
TGAACTGCCAGCTGGCGCAGGTAGCAGAGCGGGTAAACTGGCTCGGATTAGGGCCGCAAGAAAACTATCC
CGACCGCCTTACTGCCGCCTGTTTTGACCGCTGGGATCTGCCATTGTCAGACATGTATACCCCGTACGTC
TTCCCGAGCGAAAACGGTCTGCGCTGCGGGACGCGCGAATTGAATTATGGCCCACACCAGTGGCGCGGCG
ACTTCCAGTTCAACATCAGCCGCTACAGTCAACAGCAACTGATGGAAACCAGCCATCGCCATCTGCTGCA
CGCGGAAGAAGGCACATGGCTGAATATCGACGGTTTCCATATGGGGATTGGTGGCGACGACTCCTGGAGC
CCGTCAGTATCGGCGGAATTAATTCCAGCTGAGCGCCGGTCGCTACCATTACCAGTTGGTCTGGTGTCAA
AAATAATAATAACCGGGCAGGCCATGTCTGCCCGTATTTCGCGTAAGGAAATCCATTATGTACTATTAAT
TCTGCGTGACATCCCATCGATCAGACCAGTTTTTAATTTGTGTGTTTCCATGTGTCCAGTTTGGAATACT
CTTAACCTCATTGGAAATCGCGGCATAATCACTGGTGGTATGATTGATGACCGCGTCAACAATGACCTTT
ATGCCATATTCTTCAGCGGCTGCACACATTTCTTTAAATTCTTGTTCAGTACCTAAGTAACGGTTGCCAA
TTTGATACGATGTCGGCTGATACAGCCAGTACCAGTTCGACATGCTTTTATCTCCTTGATTCCCTTCCTT
TACTTGGTTAATCGGAGATGTCTGAATGGCTGTATATCCTGCATCATGAATATCCTTCATATTGTGTTTT
AACGTATTGAACGACCAATTCCATGCATGAAGAATGGTTCCGCTTTTGATCGACGGTGCTGTAAGCTCAT
TCGATTTGTTCGCCGTTTCAGCACTCGCAGCCGCCGGTCCTGCCAGAACCAAATGAAACAGCAATAAAAA
TCCAGCGAATAACGGCAGTAAAGAGGTTTTGAATCGTTTTGCAAACATTCTTGACACTCCTTATTTGATT
TTTTGAAGACTTACTTCGGAGTCAAAAATCCCTCTTACTTCATTCTTCCGCTTCCTCCTTTCAAACCGAT
GTGAAGACTGGAGAATTTTGTTAATTCTTGAAGACGAAAGGGCCTCGTGATACGCCTATTTTTATAGGTT
AATGTCATGATAATAATGGTTTCTTAGACGTCAGGTGGCACTTTTCGGGGAAATGTGCGCGGAACCCCTA
TTTGTTTATTTTTCTAAATACATTCAAATATGTATCCGCTCATGAGACAATAACCCTGATAAATGCTTCA
ATAATATTGAAAAAGGAAGAGTATGAGTATTCAACATTTCCGTGTCGCCCTTATTCCCTTTTTTGCGGCA
TTTTGCCTTCCTGTTTTTGCTCACCCAGAAACGCTGGTGAAAGTAAAAGATGCTGAAGATCAGTTGGGTG
CACGAGTGGGTTACATCGAACTGGATCTCAACAGCGGTAAGATCCTTGAGAGTTTTCGCCCCGAAGAACG
TTTTCCAATGATGAGCACTTTTAAAGTTCTGCTATGTGGCGCGGTATTATCCCGTGTTGACGCCGGGCAA
GAGCAACTCGGTCGCCGCATACACTATTCTCAGAATGACTTGGTTGAGTACTCACCAGTCACAGAAAAGC
ATCTTACGGATGGCATGACAGTAAGAGAATTATGCAGTGCTGCCATAACCATGAGTGATAACACTGCGGC
CAACTTACTTCTGACAACGATCGGAGGACCGAAGGAGCTAACCGCTTTTTTGCACAACATGGGGGATCAT
GTAACTCGCCTTGATCGTTGGGAACCGGAGCTGAATGAAGCCATACCAAACGACGAGCGTGACACCACGA
TGCCGGCAGCAATGGCAACAACGTTGCGCAAACTATTAACTGGCGAACTACTTACTCTAGCTTCCCGGCA
ACAATTAATAGACTGGATGGAGGCGGATAAAGTTGCAGGACCACTTCTGCGCTCGGCCCTTCCGGCTGGC
TGGTTTATTGCTGATAAATCTGGAGCCGGTGAGCGTGGGTCTCGCGGTATCATTGCAGCACTGGGGCCAG
ATGGTAAGCCCTCCCGTATCGTAGTTATCTACACGACGGGGAGTCAGGCAACTATGGATGAACGAAATAG
ACAGATCGCTGAGATAGGTGCCTCACTGATTAAGCATTGGTAACTGTCAGACCAAGTTTACTCATATATA
CTTTAGATTGATTTAAAACTTCATTTTTAATTTAAAAGGATCTAGGTGAAGATCCTTTTTGATAATCTCA
TGACCAAAATCCCTTAACGTGAGTTTTCGTTCCACTGAGCGTCAGACCCCGTAGAAAAGATCAAAGGATC
TTCTTGAGATCCTTTTTTTCTGCGCGTAATCTGCTGCTTGCAAACAAAAAAACCACCGCTACCAGCGGTG
GTTTGTTTGCCGGATCAAGAGCTACCAACTCTTTTTCCGAAGGTAACTGGCTTCAGCAGAGCGCAGATAC
CAAATACTGTCCTTCTAGTGTAGCCGTAGTTAGGCCACCACTTCAAGAACTCTGTAGCACCGCCTACATA
CCTCGCTCTGCTAATCCTGTTACCAGTGGCTGCTGCCAGTGGCGATAAGTCGTGTCTTACCGGGTTGGAC
TCAAGACGATAGTTACCGGATAAGGCGCAGCGGTCGGGCTGAACGGGGGGTTCGTGCACACAGCCCAGCT
TGGAGCGAACGACCTACACCGAACTGAGATACCTACAGCGTGAGCTATGAGAAAGCGCCACGCTTCCCGA
AGGGAGAAAGGCGGACAGGTATCCGGTAAGCGGCAGGGTCGGAACAGGAGAGCGCACGAGGGAGCTTCCA
GGGGGAAACGCCTGGTATCTTTATAGTCCTGTCGGGTTTCGCCACCTCTGACTTGAGCGTCGATTTTTGT
GATGCTCGTCAGGGGGGCGGAGCCTATGGAAAAACGCCAGCAACGCGGCCTTTTTACGGTTCCTGGCCTT
TTGCTGGCCTTTTGCTCACATGTTCTTTCCTGCGTTATCCCCTGATTCTGTGGATAACCGTATTACCGCC
TTTGAGTGAGCTGATACCGCTCGCCGCAGCCGAACGACCGAGCGCAGCGAGTCAGTGAGCGAGGAAGCGG
AAGAGCGCCTGATGCGGTATTTTCTCCTTACGCATCTGTGCGGTATTTCACACCGCATATGGTGCACTCT
CAGTACAATCTGCTCTGATGCCGCATAGTTAAGCCAGTATACACTCCGCTATCGCTACGTGACTGGGTCA
TGGCTGCGCCCCGACACCCGCCAACACCCGCTGACGCGCCCTGACGGGCTTGTCTGCTCCCGGCATCCGC
TTACAGACAAGCTGTGACCGTCTCCGGGAGCTGCATGTGTCAGAGGTTTTCACCGTCATCACCGAAACGC
GCGAGGCAGCTGCGGTAAAGCTCATCAGCGTGGTCGTGAAGCGATTCACAGATGTCTGCCTGTTCATCCG
CGTCCAGCTCGTTGAGTTTCTCCAGAAGCGTTAATGTCTGGCTTCTGATAAAGCGGGCCATGTTAAGGGC
GGTTTTTTCCTGTTTGGTCACTGATGCCTCCGTGTAAGGGGGATTTCTGTTCATGGGGGTAATGATACCG
ATGAAACGAGAGAGGATGCTCACGATACGGGTTACTGATGATGAACATGCCCGGTTACTGGAACGTTGTG
AGGGTAAACAACTGGCGGTATGGATGCGGCGGGACCAGAGAAAAATCACTCAGGGTCAATGCCAGCGCTT
CGTTAATACAGATGTAGGTGTTCCACAGGGTAGCCAGCAGCATCCTGCGATGCAGATCCGGAACATAATG
GTGCAGGGCGCTGACTTCCGCGTTTCCAGACTTTACGAAACACGGAAACCGAAGACCATTCATGTTGTTG
CTCAGGTCGCAGACGTTTTGCAGCAGCAGTCGCTTCACGTTCGCTCGCGTATCGGTGATTCATTCTGCTA
ACCAGTAAGGCAACCCCGCCAGCCTAGCCGGGTCCTCAACGACAGGAGCACGATCATGCGCACCCGTGGC
CAGGACCCAACGCTGCCCGAGATGCGCCGCGTGCGGCTGCTGGAGATGGCGGACGCGATGGATATGTTCT
GCCAAGGGTTGGTTTGCGCATTCACAGTTCTCCGCAAGAATTGATTGGCTCCAATTCTTGGAGTGGTGAA
TCCGTTAGCGAGGTGCCGCCGGCTTCCATTCAGGTCGAGGTGGCCCGGCTCCATGCACCGCGACGCAACG
CGGGGAGGCAGACAAGGTATAGGGCGGCGCCTACAATCCATGCCAACCCGTTCCATGTGCTCGCCGAGGC
GGCATAAATCGCCGTGACGATCAGCGGTCCAGTGATCGAAGTTAGGCTGGTAAGAGCCGCGAGCGATCCT
TGAAGCTGTCCCTGATGGTCGTCATCTACCTGCCTGGACAGCATGGCCTGCAACGCGGGCATCCCGATGC
CGCCGGAAGCGAGAAGAATCATAATGGGGAAGGCCATCCAGCCTCGCGTCGNNNNNNNNNNNNNNNNNNN
NNNNNNNNNNNNNNNNNNNNNNNNNNNNNNNNNNNNNNNNNNNNNNNNNNNNNNNNNNNNNNNNNNNNNN
NNNNNNNNNNNNNNNNNNNNNGCTCCGGCGCAAATGCAGACAATATCAGCATCCTTGCAGGGTATGTTTC
TCTTTGATGTCTTTTTGTTTGTGAAGTATTTCACATTTATATTGTGCAACACTTCACAAACTTTTGCAAG
AGAAAAGTTTTGTCTGATTTATGAACAAAAAAGAAACCATCATTGATGGTTTCTTTCGGTAAGTCCCGTC
TAGCCTTGCCCTCAATGGGGAAGAGAACCGCTTAAGCCCGAGTCATTATATAAACCATTTAGCACGTAAT
CAAAGCCAGGCTGATTCTGACCGGGCACTTGGGCGCTGCCATTATTAAAAATCACTTTTGCGTTGGTTGT
ATCCGTGTCCGCAGGCAGCGTCAGCGTGTAAATTCCGTCTGCATTTTTAGTCATTGGTTTTCCAGGCCAA
GATCCGGTCAATTCAATTACTCGGCTCCCATCATGTTTATAGATATAAGCATTTACCTGGCTCCAATGAT
TCGGATTTTGATAGCCGATGGTTTTGGCCGACGCTGGATCTCTTTTAACAAAACTGTATTTCTCGGTCCT
CGTTACACCATCACTGTTCGTTCCTTTTAACATGATGGTGTATGTTTTGCCAAATTGGATCTCCTTTTCC
GATTGTGAATTGATCTCCATCCTTAAACGCCTGTCGTCTGGTCCATTATTGATTTGATAAACGGCTTTTG
TTGTATTCGCATCTGCACGCAAGGTAATCGTCAGTTGATCATTGAAAGAATGTGTTACACCTGTTTTGTA
ATTCTCAAGGAAAACATGAGGCGCTTTTGCAATATCATCAGGATAAAGCACAGCTACAGACCTGGCATTG
ATCGTGCCTGTCAGTTTACCATCGTTCACTTGAAATGAACCCGCTCCAGCTTTATTGTCATACCTGCCAT
CAGGCAATTTTGTTGCCGTATTGATAGAGACAGAGGATGAACCTGCATTTGCCAGCACAACGCCATGTGA
GCCGCGCTGATTCATAAATATCTGGTTGTTTCCATTCGGGTTCGAGAGTTCCTCAGGCTGTCCAGCCATC
ACATTGTGAAATCTATTGACCGCAGTGATAGCCTGATCTTCAAATAAAGCACTCCCGCGATCGCCTATTT
GGCTTTTCCCCCAGATCTGGGGAACCTCACACCATTTCCGCCTCCCTCAGGTCTGGAAAAGAAAAGAGGC
GTACTGCCTGAACGAGAAGCTATCACCGCCCAGCCTAAACGGATATCATCATCGCTCATCCATGTCGATC
GACGCTCTCCCTTATGCGACTCCTGCATTAGGAAGCAGCCCAGTAGTAGGTTGAGGCCGTTGAGCACCGC
CGCCGCAAGGAATGGTGCATGCAAGGAGATGGCGCCCAACAGTCCCCCGGCCACGGGGCCTGCCACCATA
CCCACGCCGAAACAAGCGCTCATGAGCCCGAAGTGGCGAGCCCGATCTTCCCCATCGGTGATGTCGGCGA
TATAGGCGCCAGCAACCGCACCTGTGGCGCCGGTGATGCCGGCCACGATGCGTCCGGCGTAGAGGATCTG
GAGCTGTAATATAAAAACCTTCTTCAACTAACGGGGCAGGTTAGTGACATTAGAAAACCGACTGTAAAAA
GTACAGTCGGCATTATCTCATATTATAAAAGCCAGTCATTAGGCCTATCTGACAATTCCTGAATAGAGTT
CATAAACAATCCTGCATGATAACCATCACAAACAGAATGATGTACCTGTAAAGATAGCGGTAAATATATT
GAATTACCTTTATTAATGAATTTTCCTGCTGTAATAATGGGTAGAAGGTAATTACTATTATTATTGATAT
TTAAGTTAAACCCAGTAAATGAAGTCCATGGAATAATAGAAAGAGAAAAAGCATTTTCAGGTATAGGTGT
TTTGGGAAACAATTTCCCCGAACCATTATATTTCTCTACATCAGAAAGGTATAAATCATAAAACTCTTTG
AAGTCATTCTTTACAGGAGTCCAAATACCAGAGAATGTTTTAGATACACCATCAAAAATTGTATAAAGTG
GCTCTAACTTATCCCAATAACCTAACTCTCCGTCGCTATTGTAACCAGTTCTAAAAGCTGTATTTGAGTT
TATCACCCTTGTCACTAAGAAAATAAATGCAGGGTAAAATTTATATCCTTCTTGTTTTATGTTTCGGTAT
AAAACACTAATATCAATTTCTGTGGTTATACTAAAAGTCGTTTGTTGGTTCAAATAATGATTAAATATCT
CTTTTCTCTTCCAATTGTCTAAATCAATTTTATTAAAGTTCATTTGATATGCCTCCTAAATTTTTATCTA
AAGTGAATTTAGGAGGCTTACTTGTCTGCTTTCTTCATTAGAATCAATCCTTTTTTAAAAGTCAATATTA
CTGTAACATAAATATATATTTTAAAAATATCCCACTTTATCCAATTTTCGTTTGTTGAACTAATGGGTGC
TTTAGTTGAAGAATAAAGACCACATTAAAAAATGTGGTCTTTTGTGTTTTTTTAAAGGATTTGAGCGTAG
CGAAAAATCCTTTTCTTTCTTATCTTGATAATAAGGGTAACTATTGCCGATGATAAGCTGTCAAACATGA
