>Addgene plasmid #55171 | pBS1ClacZ | addgene partial sequence | sequence record 91161 | Amp-R 5'-ATAATACCGCGCCACATAGC-3'
CTCATCATTGGAAAACGTTCTTCGGGGCGAAAACTCTCAAGGATCTTACCGCTGTTGAGATCCAGTTCGA
TGTAACCCACTCGTGCACCCAACTGATCTTCAGCATCTTTTACTTTCACCAGCGTTTCTGGGTGAGCAAA
AACAGGAAGGCAAAATGCCGCAAAAAAGGGAATAAGGGCGACACGGAAATGTTGAATACTCATACTCTTC
CTTTTTCAATATTATTGAAGCATTTATCAGGGTTATTGTCTCATGAGCGGATACATATTTGAATGTATTT
AGAAAAATAAACAAATAGGGGTTCCGCGCACATTTCCCCGAAAAGTGCCACCTGACGTCTAAGAAACCAT
TATTATCATGACATTAACCTATAAAAATAGGCGTATCACGAGGCCCTTTCGTCTTCAAGAATTAACAAAA
TTCTCCAGTCTTCACATCGGTTTGAAAGGAGGAAGCGGAAGAATGAAGTAAGAGGGATTTTTGACTCCGA
AGTAAGTCTTCAAAAAATCAAATAAGGAGTGTCAAGAATGTTTGCAAAACGATTCAAAACCTCTTTACTG
CCGTTATTCGCTGGATTTTTATTGCTGTTTCATTTGGTTCTGGCAGGACCGGCGGCTGCGAGTGCTGAAA
CGGCGAACAAATCGAATGAGCTTACAGCACCGTCGATCAAAAGCGGAACCATTCTTCATGCATGGAATTG
GTCGTTCAATACGTTAAAACACAATATGAAGGATATTCATGATGCAGGATATACAGCCATTCAGACATCT
CCGATTAACCAAGTAAAGGAAGGGAATCAAGGAGATAAAAGCATGTCGAACTGGTACTGGCTGTATCAGC
CGACATCGTATCAAATTGGCAACCGTTACTTAGGTACTGAACAAGAATTTAAAGAAATGTGTGCAGCCGC
TGAAGAATATGGCATAAAGGTCATTGTTGACGCGGTCATCAATCATACCACCAGTGATTATGCCGCGATT
TCCAATGAGGTTAAGAGTATTCCAAACTGGACACATGGAAACACACAAATTAAAAACTGGTCTGATCGAT
GGGATGTCACGCAGAATTAATAGTACATAATGGATTTCCTTACGCGAA
