>Addgene plasmid #55171 | pBS1ClacZ | addgene partial sequence | sequence record 91162 | LacZ-R 5'-GACAGTATCGGCCTCAGGAA-3'
CGGCACCGCTTCTGGTGCCGGAAACCAGGCAAAGCGCCATTCGCCATTCAGGCTGCGCAACTGTTGGGAA
GGGCGATCGGTGCGGGCCTCTTCGCTATTACGCCAGCTGGCGAAAGGGGGATGTGCTGCAAGGCGATTAA
GTTGGGTAACGCCAGGGTTTTCCCGGTCGACCCAGTCACGTTGTAAAACGACCATCGTCATGTCTCCTTT
TTTATGTACTGTGGATCCCTGCAGCGGCCGCTACTAGTATATAAACGCAGAAAGGCCCACCCGAAGGTGA
GCCAGTGTGACTCTAGTAGAGAGCGTTCACCGACAAACAACAGATAAAACGAAAGGCCCAGTCTTTCGAC
TGAGCCTTTCGTTTTATTTGATGCCTGGCTCTAGTAGCGATCTACACTAGCACTATCAGCGTTATTAAGC
ACCGGTGGAGTGACGACCTTCAGCACGTTCGTACTGTTCAACGATGGTGTAGTCTTCGTTGTGGGAGGTG
ATGTCCAGTTTGATGTCGGTTTTGTAAGCACCCGGCAGCTGAACCGGTTTTTTAGCCATGTAGGTGGTTT
TAACTTCAGCGTCGTAGTGACCACCGTCTTTCAGTTTCAGACGCATTTTGATTTCACCTTTCAGAGCACC
GTCTTCCGGGTACATACGTTCGGTGGAAGCTTCCCAACCCATGGTTTTTTTCTGCATAACCGGACCATCG
GACGGGAAGTTGGTACCACGCAGTTTAACTTTGTAGATGAACTCACCGTCTTGCAGGGAGGAGTCCTGGG
TAACGGTAACAACACCACCGTCTTCGAAGTTCATAACACGTTCCCATTTGAAACCTTCCGGGAAGGACAG
TTTCAGGTAGTCCGGGATGTCAGCCGGGTGTTTAACGTAAGCTTTGGAACCGTACTGGAACTGCGGGGAC
AGGATGT
