[The description below was written by a language model from this plasmid's Addgene catalogue record.]
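Description:
pBS1ClacZ is an empty-backbone, promoterless lacZ reporter vector from the Bacillus BioBrick Box, a set of standardized synthetic-biology parts for work with Bacillus subtilis. It derives from the integrative reporter plasmid pAC6 and is a shuttle-type construct. It is propagated as a plasmid in E. coli under ampicillin selection. In B. subtilis it does not persist as a plasmid but integrates into the chromosomal amyE locus, and integrants are selected by chloramphenicol resistance. Its copy number in E. coli is recorded as unknown.

According to the record, the backbone was adapted to the BioBrick standard in several steps. A version of pAC6 with a modified bla gene was opened with EcoRI and PstI, and an annealed oligonucleotide linker was inserted. The multiple cloning site from the BioBrick vector pSB1C3 was then transferred in as an EcoRI–PstI fragment. An interfering PstI site in the E. coli origin region was removed by BglII digestion and religation of a fragment of roughly 11 kb. The result is a cloning site compatible with restriction-enzyme-based BioBrick assembly, used to place inserts in front of lacZ.

The vector carries no promoter of its own, so lacZ expression depends on the promoter fragment cloned into it. This creates a transcriptional fusion whose β-galactosidase output reports promoter activity from a stable chromosomal integration. In general, insertion at amyE disrupts the α-amylase gene, which is commonly used to check for correct integration, although the record does not mention this. No feature table was supplied, so the exact positions and orientations of the elements cannot be described here.
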