Addgene plasmid #55171: pBS1ClacZ
Purpose: (Empty Backbone) lacZ-reporter vector, integration at amyE, ampr, cmr
Depositing lab: Thorsten Mascher. Depositing organization: Ludwig-Maximilians-Universitaet Muenchen (LMU). Publication: The Bacillus BioBrick Box: generation and evaluation of essential genetic building blocks for standardized work with Bacillus subtilis. Radeck J, Kraft K, Bartels J, Cikovic T, Durr F, Emenegger J, Kelterborn S, Sauer C, Fritz G, Gebhard S, Mascher T. J Biol Eng. 2013 Dec 2;7(1):29. doi: 10.1186/1754-1611-7-29. PubMed 24295448.
Backbone
  Vector backbone: pAC6
  Backbone manufacturer: Stulke, et al 1997
  Modifications to backbone: pAC6blamut was cut with EcoRI and PstI. The primers TM2301 and TM2302 (1 pM) were mixed, heated (95°C, 10 min), re-annealed (50°C, 10 min) to become double stranded with 4 bp overhangs and ligated into the vector. The vector was cut with EcoRI and PstI and ligated with the MCS from pSB1C3 cut with EcoRI and PstI. A PstI site in the E. coli ori was removed by cutting with BglII and religation of the 11 kb fragment.
  Vector type: Synthetic Biology ; Bacillus BioBrick Box
  Promoter: none
  Selectable markers: chloramphenicol resistance in B. subtilis
Growth in bacteria
  Bacterial resistance: Ampicillin, 100 μg/mL
  Growth temperature: 37°C
  Growth strain: DH5alpha
  Copy number: Unknown
Gene/Insert
  Cloning method: Restriction Enzyme
Terms and licenses: Academic/Nonprofit Terms; Industry Terms: Not Available to Industry
Depositor comments: This reporter vector allows the measurement of promoter activity based on transcriptional fusions and mediates chloramphenicol resistance. It integrates into the amyE locus. For sequencing of inserts, use the following primers: fwd: TTTGAGCGTAGCGAAAAATCC rev: CCCAGTCACGTTGTAAAACG
How to cite: pBS1ClacZ was a gift from Thorsten Mascher (Addgene plasmid # 55171 ; http://n2t.net/addgene:55171 ; RRID:Addgene_55171)
